>Addgene plasmid #148974 | pGBW-m4046435 | depositor full sequence | sequence record 291427 | Full Sequence
GCGGCCGCCCCACACACCATAGCTTCAAAATGTTTCTACTCCTTTTTTACTCTTCCAGATTTTCTCGGAC
TCCGCGCATCGCCGTACCACTTCAAAACACCCAAGCACAGCATACTAAATTTCCCCTCTTTCTTCCTCTA
GGGTGTCGTTAATTACCCGTACTAAAGGTTTGGAAAAGAAAAAAGAGACCGCCTCGTTTCTTTTTCTTCG
TCGAAAAAGGCAATAAAAATTTTTATCACGTTTCTTTTTCTTGAAAATTTTTTTTTTTGATTTTTTTCTC
TTTCGATGACCTCCCATTGATATTTAAGTTAATAAACGGTCTTCAATTTCTCAAGTTTCAGTTTCATTTT
TCTTGTTCTATTACAACTTTTTTTACTTCTTGCTCATTAGAAAGAAAGCATAGCAATCTAATCTAAGTTT
TAATTACAAAATGGTTGGGGCTTGTGTTCTTTGCAATTCACAGACTTCATTAAGATGTGGTGCTTGCATA
CGTAGACCATTCTTATGTTGTAAATGCTGTTACGACCATGTCATATCAACATCACATAAATTAGTCTTGT
CTGTTAATCCGTATGTTTGCAATGCTCCAGGTTGTGATGTCACAGATGTGACTCAACTTTACTTAGGAGG
TATGAGCTATTATTGTAAATCACATAAACCACCCATTAGTTTTCCATTGTGTGCTAATGGACAAGTTTTT
GGTTTATATAAAAATACATGTGTTGGTAGCGATAATGTTACTGACTTTAATGCAATTGCAACATGTGACT
GGACAAATGCTGGTGATTACATTTTAGCTAACACCTGTACTGAAAGACTCAAGCTTTTTGCAGCAGAAAC
GCTCAAAGCTACTGAGGAGACATTTAAACTGTCTTATGGTATTGCTACTGTACGTGAAGTGCTGTCTGAC
AGAGAATTACATCTTTCATGGGAAGTTGGTAAACCTAGACCACCACTTAACCGAAATTATGTCTTTACTG
GTTATCGTGTAACTAAAAACAGTAAAGTACAAATAGGAGAGTACACCTTTGAAAAAGGTGACTATGGTGA
TGCTGTTGTTTACCGAGGTACAACAACTTACAAATTAAATGTTGGTGATTATTTTGTGCTGACATCACAT
ACAGTAATGCCATTAAGTGCACCTACACTAGTGCCACAAGAGCACTATGTTAGAATTACTGGCTTATACC
CAACACTCAATATCTCAGATGAGTTTTCTAGCAATGTTGCAAATTATCAAAAGGTTGGTATGCAAAAGTA
TTCTACACTCCAGGGACCACCTGGTACTGGTAAGAGTCATTTTGCTATTGGCCTAGCTCTCTACTACCCT
TCTGCTCGCATAGTGTATACAGCTTGCTCTCATGCCGCTGTTGATGCACTATGTGAGAAGGCATTAAAAT
ATTTGCCTATAGATAAATGTAGTAGAATTATACCTGCACGTGCTCGTGTAGAGTGTTTTGATAAATTCAA
AGTGAATTCAACATTAGAACAGTATGTCTTTTGTACTGTAAATGCATTGCCTGAGACGACAGCAGATATA
GTTGTCTTTGATGAAATTTCAATGGCCACAAATTATGATTTGAGTGTTGTCAATGCCAGATTACGTGCTA
AGCACTATGTGTACATTGGCGACCCTGCTCAATTACCTGCACCACGCACATTGCTAACTAAGGGCACACT
AGAACCAGAATATTTCAATTCAGTGTGTAGACTTATGAAAACTATAGGTCCAGACATGTTCCTCGGAACT
TGTCGGCGTTGTCCTGCTGAAATTGTTGACACTGTGAGTGCTTTGGTTTATGATAATAAGCTTAAAGCAC
ATAAAGACAAATCAGCTCAATGCTTTAAAATGTTTTATAAGGGTGTTATCACGCATGATGTTTCATCTGC
AATTAACAGGCCACAAATAGGCGTGGTAAGAGAATTCCTTACACGTAACCCTGCTTGGAGAAAAGCTGTC
TTTATTTCACCTTATAATTCACAGAATGCTGTAGCCTCAAAGATTTTGGGACTACCAACTCAAACTGTTG
ATTCATCACAGGGCTCAGAATATGACTATGTCATATTCACTCAAACCACTGAAACAGCTCACTCTTGTAA
TGTAAACAGATTTAATGTTGCTATTACCAGAGCAAAAGTAGGCATACTTTGCATAATGTCTGATAGAGAC
CTTTATGACAAGTTGCAATTTACAAGTCTTGAAATTCCACGTAGGAATGTGGCAACTTTACTCGTGCCGA
GAGGTTCTCACCATCATCACCATCATTAAACAGGCCCCTTTTCCTTTGTCGATATCATGTAATTAGTTAT
GTCACGCTTACATTCACGCCCTCCTCCCACATCCGCTCTAACCGAAAAGGAAGGAGTTAGACAACCTGAA
GTCTAGGTCCCTATTTATTTTTTTTAATAGTTATGTTAGTATTAAGAACGTTATTTATATTTCAAATTTT
TCTTTTTTTTCTGTACAAAGCGGCCGCCGAACCACTAGTGCACTGCAGTACACGGTTTCCTTGAAATTTT
TTTGATTCGGTAATCTCCGAACAGAAGGAAGAACGAAGGAAGGAGCACAGACTTAGATTGGTATATATAC
GCATATGTAGTGTTGAAGAAACATGAAATTGCCCAGTATTCTTAACCCAACTGCACAGAACAAAAACGTG
CAGGAAACGAAGATAAATCATGTCGAAAGCTACATATAAGGAACGTGCTGCTACTCATCCTAGTCCTGTT
GCTGCCAAGCTATTTAATATCATGCACGAAAAGCAAACAAACTTGTGTGCTTCATTGGATGTTCGTACCA
CCAAGGAATTACTGGAGTTAGTTGAAGCATTAGGTCCCAAAATTTGTTTACTAAAAACACATGTGGATAT
CTTGACTGATTTTTCCATGGAGGGCACAGTTAAGCCGCTAAAGGCATTATCCGCCAAGTACAATTTTTTA
CTCTTCGAGGACAGAAAATTTGCTGACATTGGTAATACAGTCAAATTGCAGTACTCTGCGGGTGTATACA
GAATAGCAGAATGGGCAGACATTACGAATGCACACGGTGTGGTGGGCCCAGGTATTGTTAGCGGTTTGAA
GCAGGCGGCAGAAGAAGTAACAAAGGAACCTAGAGGCCTTTTGATGTTAGCAGAATTGTCATGCAAGGGC
TCCCTATCTACTGGAGAATATACTAAGGGTACTGTTGACATTGCGAAGAGCGACAAAGATTTTGTTATCG
GCTTTATTGCTCAAAGAGACATGGGTGGAAGAGATGAAGGTTACGATTGGTTGATTATGACACCCGGTGT
GGGTTTAGATGACAAGGGAGATGCATTGGGTCAACAGTATAGAACCGTGGATGATGTGGTTTCTACAGGA
TCTGACATTATTATTGTTGGAAGAGGACTATTTGCAAAGGGAAGGGATGCTAAGGTAGAGGGTGAACGTT
ACAGAAAAGCAGGCTGGGAAGCATATTTGAGAAGATGCGGCCAGCAAAACTAAAAAACTGTATTATAAGT
AAATGCATGTATACTAAACTCACAAATTAGAGCTTCAATTTAATTATATCAGTTATTACCCGAGTAACGA
AGCATCTGTGCTTCATTTTGTAGAACAAAAATGCAACGCGAGAGCGCTAATTTTTCAAACAAAGAATCTG
AGCTGCATTTTTACAGAACAGAAATGCAACGCGAAAGCGCTATTTTACCAACGAAGAATCTGTGCTTCAT
TTTTGTAAAACAAAAATGCAACGCGAGAGCGCTAATTTTTCAAACAAAGAATCTGAGCTGCATTTTTACA
GAACAGAAATGCAACGCGAGAGCGCTATTTTACCAACAAAGAATCTATACTTCTTTTTTGTTCTACAAAA
ATGCATCCCGAGAGCGCTATTTTTCTAACAAAGCATCTTAGATTACTTTTTTTCTCCTTTGTGCGCTCTA
TAATGCAGTCTCTTGATAACTTTTTGCACTGTAGGTCCGTTAAGGTTAGAAGAAGGCTACTTTGGTGTCT
ATTTTCTCTTCCATAAAAAAAGCCTGACTCCACTTCCCGCGTTTACTGATTACTAGCGAAGCTGCGGGTG
CATTTTTTCAAGATAAAGGCATCCCCGATTATATTCTATACCGATGTGGATTGCGCATACTTTGTGAACA
GAAAGTGATAGCGTTGATGATTCTTCATTGGTCAGAAAATTATGAACGGTTTCTTCTATTTTGTCTCTAT
ATACTACGTATAGGAAATGTTTACATTTTCGTATTGTTTTCGATTCACTCTATGAATAGTTCTTACTACA
ATTTTTTTGTCTAAAGAGTAATACTAGAGATAAACATAAAAAATGTAGAGGTCGAGTTTAGATGCAAGTT
CAAGGAGCGAAAGGTGGATGGGTAGGTTATATAGGGATATAGCACAGAGATATATAGCAAAGAGATACTT
TTGAGCAATGTTTGTGGAAGCGGTATTCGCAATATTTTAGTAGCTCGTTACAGTCCGGTGCGTTTTTGGT
TTTTTGAAAGTGCGTCATCAGAGCGCTTTTGGTTTTCAAAAGCGCTCTGAAGTTCCTATACTTTCTAGCT
AGAGAATAGGAACTTCCCGAGCGGCCGCGTGTTACAAGCTTGACTCCAGCGTAACTGGACTGCAATCAAC
TCACTGGCTCACCTTCACGGGTGGGCCTTTCTTCGGTAGAAAATCAAAGGATCTTCTTGAGATCCTTTTT
TTCTGCGCGTAATCTGCTGCTTGCAAACAAAAAAACCACCGCTACCAGCGGTGGTTTGTTTGCCGGATCA
AGAGCTACCAACTCTTTTTCCGAGGTAACTGGCTTCAGCAGAGCGCAGATACCAAATACTGTTCTTCTAG
TGTAGCCGTAGTTAGGCCACCACTTCAAGAACTCTGTAGCACCGCCTACATACCTCGCTCTGCTAATCCT
GTTACCAGTGGCTGCTGCCAGTGGCGATAAGTCGTGTCTTACCGGGTTGGACTCAAGACGATAGTTACCG
GATAAGGCGCAGCGGTCGGGCTGAACGGGGGGTTCGTGCACACAGCCCAGCTTGGAGCGAACGACCTACA
CCGAACTGAGATACCTACAGCGTGAGCTATGAGAAAGCGCCACGCTTCCCGAAGGGAGAAAGGCGGACAG
GTATCCGGTAAGCGGCAGGGTCGGAACAGGAGAGCGCACGAGGGAGCTTCCAGGGGTAAACGCCTGGTAT
CTTTATAGTCCTGTCGGGTTTCGCCACCTCTGACTTGAGCATCGATTTTTGTGATGCTCGTCAGGGGGGC
GGAGCCTATGGAAAAACGCCAGCAACGCAGAAAGGCCCACCCGAAGGTGAGCCAGGTGATTACATTTGGG
CCCTCATCAGAGGTTTTCACCGTCATCACCGAAACGCGCGAGGCAGCTGCGGTAAAGCTCATCAGCGTGG
TCGTGAAGCGATTCACAGATGTCTGCCTGTTCATCCGCGTCCAGCTCGTTGAGTTTCTCCAGAAGCGTTA
ATGTCTGGCTTCTGATAAAGCGGGCCATGTTAAGGGCGGTTTTTTCCTGTTTGGTCACTTACCAATGCTT
AATCAGTGAGGCACCTATCTCAGCGATCTGTCTATTTCGTTCATCCATAGTTGCCTGACTCCCCGTCGTG
TAGATAACTACGATGCGGGAGGGCTTACCATCTGGCCCCAGTGCTGCAATGATACCGCGAGACCCACGCT
CACCGGCTCCAGATTTATCAGCAATAAACCAGCCAGCCGGGAGGGCCGAGCGCAGAAGTGATCCTGCAAC
TTTATCCGCCTCCATCCAGTCTATTAATTGTTGCCGGGAAGCTAGAGTAAGTAGTTCGCCAGTTAATAGT
TTGCGCAACGTTGTTGCCATTGCTACAGGCATCGTGGTGTCACGCTCGTCGTTTGGTATGGCTTCATTCA
GCTCCGGTTCCCAACGATCAAGGCGAGTTACATGATCCCCCATGTTGTGCAAAAAAGCGGTTAGCTCCTT
CGGTCCTCCGATCGTTGCCAGAAGTAAGTTGGCCGCAGTGTTATCACTCATGGTTATGGCAGCACTGCAT
AATTCTCTTACTGTCATGCCATCCGTGAGATGCTTTTCTGTGACTGGTGAGTACTCAACCAAGTCATTCT
GAGAATAGTGTATGCGGCGACCGAGTTGCTCTTGCCCGGCGTCAATACGGGATAATACCGCGCCACATAG
CAGAACTTTAAAAGTGCTCATCATTGGAAAACGTTCTTCGGGGCGTAAACTCTCAAGGATCTTACCGCTG
TTGAGATCCAGTTCGATGTAACCCACTCGTGCACCCAACTGATCTTCAGCATCTTTTACTTTCACCAGCG
TTTCTGGGTGAGCAAAAACAGGAAGGCAAAATGCCGCAAAAAAGGGAATAAGGGCGACACGGAAATGTTG
AATACTCATTTTAGCTTCCTTAGCTCCTGAAAATCTCGATAACTCAAAAAATACGCCCGGTAGTGATCTT
ATTTCATTATGGTGAAAGTTGGAACCTCTTACGTGCCGATCAAGTCAAAAGCCTCCGGTCGGAGGCTTTT
GACTTTCTGCTATGGAGGTCAGGTATGATTTAAATGGTCAGTTAGA
Features (pLannotate 1.2.2; 13 found; start..end, strand, type, name):
     10..417     +  promoter       TEF1 promoter: S. cerevisiae TEF1; promoter for EF-1α
    434..2230    +  CDS            rep (fragment): R1AB_SARS - Experimental evidence at protein level: Swiss-Prot protein existence level 1. [2'-O-methyltransferase]: Methyltransferase that mediates mRNA cap 2'-O-ribose methylation to the 5'-cap structure of viral mRNAs. N7-methyl guanosine cap is a prerequisite for binding of nsp16. Therefore plays an essential role in viral mRNAs cap methylation which is essential to evade immune system. From Severe acute respiratory syndrome coronavirus (SARS-CoV).
   2295..2467    +  terminator     CYC1 terminator (fragment): S. cerevisiae CYC1; transcription terminator for CYC1
   2503..2679    +  promoter       URA3 promoter (fragment): S. cerevisiae URA3
   2680..3483    +  CDS            URA3: orotidine-5'-phosphate decarboxylase, required for uracil biosynthesis; S. cerevisiae URA3; yeast auxotrophic marker, counterselectable with 5-fluoroorotic acid (5-FOA)
   3566..4548    -  rep_origin     2μ ori: yeast 2μ plasmid origin of replication
   4626..4655    +  terminator     T3Te terminator: phage T3 early transcription terminator
   4677..5264    +  rep_origin     ori: high-copy-number ColE1/pMB1/pBR322/pUC origin of replication
   5276..5303    -  terminator     T7Te terminator: phage T7 early transcription terminator
   5327..5518    -  CDS            rop: Rop protein, which maintains plasmids at low copy number; rop
   5519..6379    -  CDS            AmpR: β-lactamase; bla; confers resistance to ampicillin, carbenicillin, and related antibiotics
   6380..6482    -  promoter       cat promoter: promoter of the E. coli cat gene encoding chloramphenicol acetyltransferase
   6483..6514    -  terminator     tonB terminator: bidirectional E. coli tonB-P14 transcription terminator
