[The description below was written by a language model from this plasmid's Addgene catalogue record and pLannotate feature annotations shown in this document.]
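Description:
pGBW-m4046435 is an episomal yeast expression plasmid for producing the SARS-CoV-2 helicase, one of the mature proteins processed from the ORF1ab replicase polyprotein, in Saccharomyces cerevisiae. It is a shuttle vector. In yeast it replicates from the 2μ origin and is selected by uracil prototrophy through a URA3 cassette with its own promoter, a marker that can also be counterselected with 5-FOA. In E. coli it is maintained by a ColE1/pUC-type origin and selected with ampicillin through a β-lactamase gene, which the feature table shows being driven by a cat promoter. The annotation also places a rop reading frame beside AmpR, although the catalogue lists the plasmid as high copy. Short phage T3Te and T7Te terminators and a tonB terminator flank the bacterial elements, presumably insulating them from read-through transcription.

The expression cassette consists of the constitutive TEF1 promoter, the wild-type helicase coding sequence of roughly 1.8 kb, and a CYC1 terminator fragment. The record states that the insert was made by gene synthesis. Listing budding yeast alongside the virus as species may indicate adaptation for yeast, but this is not stated explicitly. The automated annotation matches the ORF to the SARS-CoV replicase polyprotein, and its accompanying text about the 2'-O-methyltransferase is generic to that polyprotein entry rather than describing this insert. According to the catalogue, a thrombin cleavage site and 6xHis tag are fused at the C terminus from the backbone, although they are not separately annotated. This arrangement would allow affinity purification followed by tag removal. The depositor notes that sequencing-based quality control may not cover the whole plasmid.
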