Addgene plasmid #148974: pGBW-m4046435
Purpose: Yeast Expression plasmid for SARS-CoV-2 helicase
Depositing lab: Ginkgo Bioworks & Benjie Chen. Depositing organization: Ginkgo Bioworks.
Backbone
  Vector backbone: AmpR; 2u URA3
  Backbone size w/o insert (bp): 4078
  Vector type: Yeast Expression
  Selectable markers: URA3
Growth in bacteria
  Bacterial resistance: Ampicillin, 100 μg/mL
  Growth temperature: 37°C
  Growth strain: DH5alpha
  Copy number: High Copy
Gene/Insert
  Gene/Insert name: SARS-CoV-2 helicase
  Species: S. cerevisiae (budding yeast); Severe acute respiratory syndrome coronavirus 2
  Insert size (bp): 1796
  Mutation: wt
  Entrez Gene: ORF1ab (a.k.a. GU280_gp01)
  Promoter: pTEF1
  Tag / fusion protein: Cleavable thrombin;6xHIS (C terminal on backbone)
  Cloning method: Unknown
Resource information
  A portion of this plasmid was derived from a plasmid made by: GinkgoBioworks
Depositor comments: NCBI Reference Sequence: YP_009725308.1. Created by gene synthesis with Not1 site. NGS used for QC was performed by Ginkgo and may not fully cover the entire plasmid.
How to cite: pGBW-m4046435 was a gift from Ginkgo Bioworks & Benjie Chen (Addgene plasmid # 148974 ; http://n2t.net/addgene:148974 ; RRID:Addgene_148974)
