>Addgene plasmid #148974 | pGBW-m4046435 | addgene partial sequence | sequence record 297217 | Ginkgo NGS Result
GCGGCCGCCCCACACACCATAGCTTCAAAATGTTTCTACTCCTTTTTTACTCTTCCAGATTTTCTCGGAC
TCCGCGCATCGCCGTACCACTTCAAAACACCCAAGCACAGCATACTAAATTTCCCCTCTTTCTTCCTCTA
GGGTGTCGTTAATTACCCGTACTAAAGGTTTGGAAAAGAAAAAAGAGACCGCCTCGTTTCTTTTTCTTCG
TCGAAAAAGGCAATAAAAATTTTTATCACGTTTTGAAAAWTTTTTTTTTTGATTTTTTTCTCTTTCGATG
ACCTCCCATTGATATTTAAGTTAATAAACGGTCTTCAATTTCTCAAGTTTCAGTTTCATTTTTCTTGTTC
TATTACAACTTTTTTTACTTCTTGCTCATTAGAAAGAAAGCATAGCAATCTAATCTAAGTTTTAATTACA
AAATGGTTGGGGCTTGTGTTCTTTGCAATTCACAGACTTCATTAAGATGTGGTGCTTGCATACGTAGACC
ATTCTTATGTTGTAAATGCTGTTACGACCATGTCATATCAACATCACATAAATTAGTCTTGTCTGTTAAT
CCGTATGTTTGCAATGCTCCAGGTTGTGATGTCACAGATGTGACTCAACTTTACTTAGGAGGTATGAGCT
ATTATTGTAAATCACATAAACCACCCATTAGTTTTCCATTGTGTGCTAATGGACAAGTTTTTGGTTTATA
TAAAAATACATGTGTTGGTAGCGATAATGTTACTGACTTTAATGCAATTGCAACATGTGACTGGACAAAT
GCTGGTGATTACATTTTAGCTAACACCTGTACTGAAAGACTCAAGCTTTTTGCAGCAGAAACGCTCAAAG
CTACTGAGGAGACATTTAAACTGTCTTATGGTATTGCTACTGTACGTGAAGTGCTGTCTGACAGAGAATT
ACATCTTTCATGGGAAGTTGGTAAACCTAGACCACCACTTAACCGAAATTATGTCTTTACTGGTTATCGT
GTAACTAAAAACAGTAAAGTACAAATAGGAGAGTACACCTTTGAAAAAGGTGACTATGGTGATGCTGTTG
TTTACCGAGGTACAACAACTTACAAATTAAATGTTGGTGATTATTTTGTGCTGACATCACATACAGTAAT
GCCATTAAGTGCACCTACACTAGTGCCACAAGAGCACTATGTTAGAATTACTGGCTTATACCCAACACTC
AATATCTCAGATGAGTTTTCTAGCAATGTTGCAAATTATCAAAAGGTTGGTATGCAAAAGTATTCTACAC
TCCAGGGACCACCTGGTACTGGTAAGAGTCATTTTGCTATTGGCCTAGCTCTCTACTACCCTTCTGCTCG
CATAGTGTATACAGCTTGCTCTCATGCCGCTGTTGATGCACTATGTGAGAAGGCATTAAAATATTTGCCT
ATAGATAAATGTAGTAGAATTATACCTGCACGTGCTCGTGTAGAGTGTTTTGATAAATTCAAAGTGAATT
CAACATTAGAACAGTATGTCTTTTGTACTGTAAATGCATTGCCTGAGACGACAGCAGATATAGTTGTCTT
TGATGAAATTTCAATGGCCACAAATTATGATTTGAGTGTTGTCAATGCCAGATTACGTGCTAAGCACTAT
GTGTACATTGGCGACCCTGCTCAATTACCTGCACCACGCACATTGCTAACTAAGGGCACACTAGAACCAG
AATATTTCAATTCAGTGTGTAGACTTATGAAAACTATAGGTCCAGACATGTTCCTCGGAACTTGTCGGCG
TTGTCCTGCTGAAATTGTTGACACTGTGAGTGCTTTGGTTTATGATAATAAGCTTAAAGCACATAAAGAC
AAATCAGCTCAATGCTTTAAAATGTTTTATAAGGGTGTTATCACGCATGATGTTTCATCTGCAATTAACA
GGCCACAAATAGGCGTGGTAAGAGAATTCCTTACACGTAACCCTGCTTGGAGAAAAGCTGTCTTTATTTC
ACCTTATAATTCACAGAATGCTGTAGCCTCAAAGATTTTGGGACTACCAACTCAAACTGTTGATTCATCA
CAGGGCTCAGAATATGACTATGTCATATTCACTCAAACCACTGAAACAGCTCACTCTTGTAATGTAAACA
GATTTAATGTTGCTATTACCAGAGCAAAAGTAGGCATACTTTGCATAATGTCTGATAGAGACCTTTATGA
CAAGTTGCAATTTACAAGTCTTGAAATTCCACGTAGGAATGTGGCAACTTTACTCGTGCCGAGAGGTTCT
CACCATCATCACCATCATTAAACAGGCCCCTTTTCCTTTGTCGATATCATGTAATTAGTTATGTCACGCT
TACATTCACGCCCTCCTCCCACATCCGCTCTAACCGAAAAGGAAGGAGTTAGACAACCTGAAGTCTAGGT
CCCTATTTATTTTTTTTAATAGTTATGTTAGTATTAAGAACGTTATTTATATTTCAAATTTTTCTTTTTT
TTCTGTACAAAGCGGCCGCCGAACCACTAGTGCACTGCAGTACACGGTTTCCTTGAAATTTTTTTGATTC
GGTAATCTCCGAACAGAAGGAAGAACGAAGGAAGGAGCACAGACTTAGATTGGTATATATACGCATATGT
AGTGTTGAAGAAACATGAAATTGCCCAGTATTCTTAACCCAACTGCACAGAACAAAAACGTGCAGGAAAC
GAAGATAAATCATGTCGAAAGCTACATATAAGGAACGTGCTGCTACTCATCCTAGTCCTGTTGCTGCCAA
GCTATTTAATATCATGCACGAAAAGCAAACAAACTTGTGTGCTTCATTGGATGTTCGTACCACCAAGGAA
TTACTGGAGTTAGTTGAAGCATTAGGTCCCAAAATTTGTTTACTAAAAACACATGTGGATATCTTGACTG
ATTTTTCCATGGAGGGCACAGTTAAGCCGCTAAAGGCATTATCCGCCAAGTACAATTTTTTACTCTTCGA
GGACAGAAAATTTGCTGACATTGGTAATACAGTCAAATTGCAGTACTCTGCGGGTGTATACAGAATAGCA
GAATGGGCAGACATTACGAATGCACACGGTGTGGTGGGCCCAGGTATTGTTAGCGGTTTGAAGCAGGCGG
CAGAAGAAGTAACAAAGGAACCTAGAGGCCTTTTGATGTTAGCAGAATTGTCATGCAAGGGCTCCCTATC
TACTGGAGAATATACTAAGGGTACTGTTGACATTGCGAAGAGCGACAAAGATTTTGTTATCGGCTTTATT
GCTCAAAGAGACATGGGTGGAAGAGATGAAGGTTACGATTGGTTGATTATGACACCCGGTGTGGGTTTAG
ATGACAAGGGAGATGCATTGGGTCAACAGTATAGAACCGTGGATGATGTGGTTTCTACAGGATCTGACAT
TATTATTGTTGGAAGAGGACTATTTGCAAAGGGAAGGGATGCTAAGGTAGAGGGTGAACGTTACAGAAAA
GCAGGCTGGGAAGCATATTTGAGAAGATGCGGCCAGCAAAACTAAAAAACTGTATTATAAGTAAATGCAT
GTATACTAAACTCACAAATTAGAGCTTCAATTTAATTATATCAGTTATTACCCGAGTAACGAAGCATCTG
TGCTTCATTTTGTAGAACAAAAATGCAACGCGAGAGCGCTAATTTTTCAAACAAAGAATCTGAGCTGCAT
TTTTACAGAACAGAAATGCAACGCGAAAGCGCTATTTTACCAACGAAGAATCTGTGCTTCATTTTTGTAA
AACAAAAATGCAACGCGAGAGCGCTAATTTTTCAAACAAAGAATCTGAGCTGCATTTTTACAGAACAGAA
ATGCAACGCGAGAGCGCTATTTTACCAACAAAGAATCTATACTTCTTTTTTGTTCTACAAAAATGCATCC
CGAGAGCGCTATTTTTCTAACAAAGCATCTTAGATTACTTTTTTTCTCCTTTGTGCGCTCTATAATGCAG
TCTCTTGATAACTTTTTGCACTGTAGGTCCGTTAAGGTTAGAAGAAGGCTACTTTGGTGTCTATTTTCTC
TTCCATAAAAAAAGCCTGACTCCACTTCCCGCGTTTACTGATTACTAGCGAAGCTGCGGGTGCATTTTTT
CAAGATAAAGGCATCCCCGATTATATTCTATACCGATGTGGATTGCGCATACTTTGTGAACAGAAAGTGA
TAGCGTTGATGATTCTTCATTGGTCAGAAAATTATGAACGGTTTCTTCTATTTTGTCTCTATATACTACG
TATAGGAAATGTTTACATTTTCGTATTGTTTTCGATTCACTCTATGAATAGTTCTTACTACAATTTTTTT
GTCTAAAGAGTAATACTAGAGATAAACATAAAAAATGTAGAGGTCGAGTTTAGATGCAAGTTCAAGGAGC
GAAAGGTGGATGGGTAGGTTATATAGGGATATAGCACAGAGATATATAGCAAAGAGATACTTTTGAGCAA
TGTTTGTGGAAGCGGTATTCGCAATATTTTAGTAGCTCGTTACAGTCCGGTGCGTTTTTGGTTTTTTGAA
AGTGCGTCATCAGAGCGCTTTTGGTTTTCAAAAGCGCTCTGAAGTTCCTATACTTTCTAGCTAGAGAATA
GGAACTTCCCGAGCGGCCGCGTGTTACAAGCTTGACTCCAGCGTAACTGGACTGCAATCAACTCACTGGC
TCACCTTCACGGGTGGGCCTTTCTTCGGTAGAAAATCAAAGGATCTTCTTGAGATCCTTTTTTTCTGCGC
GTAATCTGCTGCTTGCAAACAAAAAAACCACCGCTACCAGCGGTGGTTTGTTTGCCGGATCAAGAGCTAC
CAACTCTTTTTCCGAGGTAACTGGCTTCAGCAGAGCGCAGATACCAAATACTGTTCTTCTAGTGTAGCCG
TAGTTAGGCCACCACTTCAAGAACTCTGTAGCACCGCCTACATACCTCGCTCTGCTAATCCTGTTACCAG
TGGCTGCTGCCAGTGGCGATAAGTCGTGTCTTACCGGGTTGGACTCAAGACGATAGTTACCGGATAAGGC
GCAGCGGTCGGGCTGAACGGGGGGTTCGTGCACACAGCCCAGCTTGGAGCGAACGACCTACACCGAACTG
AGATACCTACAGCGTGAGCTATGAGAAAGCGCCACGCTTCCCGAAGGGAGAAAGGCGGACAGGTATCCGG
TAAGCGGCAGGGTCGGAACAGGAGAGCGCACGAGGGAGCTTCCAGGGGTAAACGCCTGGTATCTTTATAG
TCCTGTCGGGTTTCGCCACCTCTGACTTGAGCATCGATTTTTGTGATGCTCGTCAGGGGGGCGGAGCCTA
TGGAAAAACGCCAGCAACGCAGAAAGGCCCACCCGAAGGTGAGCCAGGTGATTACATTTGGGCCCTCATC
AGAGGTTTTCACCGTCATCACCGAAACGCGCGAGGCAGCTGCGGTAAAGCTCATCAGCGTGGTCGTGAAG
CGATTCACAGATGTCTGCCTGTTCATCCGCGTCCAGCTCGTTGAGTTTCTCCAGAAGCGTTAATGTCTGG
CTTCTGATAAAGCGGGCCATGTTAAGGGCGGTTTTTTCCTGTTTGGTCACTTACCAATGCTTAATCAGTG
AGGCACCTATCTCAGCGATCTGTCTATTTCGTTCATCCATAGTTGCCTGACTCCCCGTCGTGTAGATAAC
TACGATGCGGGAGGGCTTACCATCTGGCCCCAGTGCTGCAATGATACCGCGAGACCCACGCTCACCGGCT
CCAGATTTATCAGCAATAAACCAGCCAGCCGGGAGGGCCGAGCGCAGAAGTGATCCTGCAACTTTATCCG
CCTCCATCCAGTCTATTAATTGTTGCCGGGAAGCTAGAGTAAGTAGTTCGCCAGTTAATAGTTTGCGCAA
CGTTGTTGCCATTGCTACAGGCATCGTGGTGTCACGCTCGTCGTTTGGTATGGCTTCATTCAGCTCCGGT
TCCCAACGATCAAGGCGAGTTACATGATCCCCCATGTTGTGCAAAAAAGCGGTTAGCTCCTTCGGTCCTC
CGATCGTTGCCAGAAGTAAGTTGGCCGCAGTGTTATCACTCATGGTTATGGCAGCACTGCATAATTCTCT
TACTGTCATGCCATCCGTGAGATGCTTTTCTGTGACTGGTGAGTACTCAACCAAGTCATTCTGAGAATAG
TGTATGCGGCGACCGAGTTGCTCTTGCCCGGCGTCAATACGGGATAATACCGCGCCACATAGCAGAACTT
TAAAAGTGCTCATCATTGGAAAACGTTCTTCGGGGCGTAAACTCTCAAGGATCTTACCGCTGTTGAGATC
CAGTTCGATGTAACCCACTCGTGCACCCAACTGATCTTCAGCATCTTTTACTTTCACCAGCGTTTCTGGG
TGAGCAAAAACAGGAAGGCAAAATGCCGCAAAAAAGGGAATAAGGGCGACACGGAAATGTTGAATACTCA
TTTTAGCTTCCTTAGCTCCTGAAAATCTCGATAACTCAAAAAATACGCCCGGTAGTGATCTTATTTCATT
ATGGTGAAAGTTGGAACCTCTTACGTGCCGATCAAGTCAAAAGCCTCCGGTCGGAGGCTTTTGACTTTCT
GCTATGGAGGTCAGGTATGATTTAAATGGTCAGTTAGA
